Addgene plasmid #128184: pFH58
Purpose: Level1 ZmUBIp::SaCas9 (Arabidopsis codon optimized):NOSt
Depositing lab: Vladimir Nekrasov. Depositing organization: Rothamsted Research. Publication: A modular cloning toolkit for genome editing in plants. Hahn F, Korolev A, Sanjurjo Loures L, Nekrasov V. BMC Plant Biol. 2020 Apr 23;20(1):179. doi: 10.1186/s12870-020-02388-2. PubMed 32326901.
Backbone
  Vector backbone: pICH47742
  Vector type: Plant Expression, CRISPR, Synthetic Biology
Growth in bacteria
  Bacterial resistance: Ampicillin, 100 μg/mL
  Growth temperature: 37°C
  Growth strain: DH5alpha
  Copy number: High Copy
Gene/Insert
  Gene/Insert name: ZmUBIp::SaCas9 (Arabidopsis codon optimized):NOSt
  Species: Synthetic
Terms and licenses: Academic/Nonprofit Terms; Industry Terms: Not Available to Industry
How to cite: pFH58 was a gift from Vladimir Nekrasov (Addgene plasmid # 128184 ; http://n2t.net/addgene:128184 ; RRID:Addgene_128184)
