[The description below was written by a language model from this plasmid's Addgene catalogue record and pLannotate feature annotations shown in this document.]
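Description:
pFH58 is a Level 1 module from a modular (Golden Gate/MoClo-style) cloning toolkit for plant genome editing, built in the pICH47742 backbone. It is about 9.8 kb. It is maintained in E. coli as a high-copy plasmid through a ColE1/pUC-type origin and is selected with ampicillin via the β-lactamase gene and its native promoter. The backbone also carries the broad-host-range IncP replication system, consisting of oriV and the trfA replication initiator gene. That system allows replication in Agrobacterium. A short residual TetR fragment is also annotated and appears to be a backbone remnant.

The payload is a single transcription unit that lies between the left and right nopaline-type T-DNA border repeats. In it, the maize polyubiquitin (ZmUBI) promoter, a strong constitutive promoter widely used in monocots, drives an Arabidopsis codon-optimised coding sequence for Staphylococcus aureus Cas9 (SaCas9). The unit ends with the nopaline synthase (NOS) terminator and polyadenylation signal. SaCas9 is a compact type II CRISPR nuclease that recognises a different PAM from the commonly used Streptococcus pyogenes enzyme, which widens the range of targetable sites. The feature table does not annotate nuclear localisation signals or epitope tags, so the record does not show whether any are present.

No guide RNA cassette or plant selectable marker is annotated. This fits the construct's role as a Level 1 part. It is intended to be combined with other Level 1 modules, such as sgRNA expression units and selection markers, into a higher-level multigene binary vector for plant transformation and CRISPR-mediated editing.
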