Features (pLannotate 1.2.2; 11 found; start..end, strand, type, name):
     34..2020    +  promoter       Ubi promoter: maize polyubiquitin gene promoter
   2023..5181    +  CDS            cas9: CAS9_STAAU - Experimental evidence at protein level: Swiss-Prot protein existence level 1. CRISPR (clustered regularly interspaced short palindromic repeat) is an adaptive immune system that provides protection against mobile genetic elements (viruses, transposable elements and conjugative plasmids). CRISPR clusters contain spacers, sequences complementary to antecedent mobile elements, and target invading nucleic acids. CRISPR clusters are transcribed and processed into CRISPR RNA (crRNA). In type II CRISPR systems correct processing of pre-crRNA requires a trans- encoded small RNA (tracrRNA)
   5230..5482    +  terminator     NOS terminator: nopaline synthase terminator and poly(A) signal
   5530..5554    +  misc_feature   RB T-DNA repeat: right border repeat from nopaline C58 T-DNA
   5666..5686    -  CDS            TetR (fragment): tetracycline resistance regulatory protein; tetR
   5713..6858    -  CDS            trfA: TRFA_ECOLX - Experimental evidence at protein level: Swiss-Prot protein existence level 1. Also involved in plasmid copy number control, promoting intermolecular coupling of protein bound iterons at oriV, which inhibits replication initiation. From Escherichia coli.
   7194..7782    -  rep_origin     ori: high-copy-number ColE1/pMB1/pBR322/pUC origin of replication
   7953..8813    -  CDS            AmpR: β-lactamase; bla; confers resistance to ampicillin, carbenicillin, and related antibiotics
   8814..8918    -  promoter       AmpR promoter: bla
   9005..9636    -  rep_origin     oriV: incP origin of replication
   9728..9752    +  misc_feature   LB T-DNA repeat: left border repeat from nopaline C58 T-DNA
>Addgene plasmid #128184 | pFH58 | addgene full sequence | sequence record 252950 | Addgene NGS Result
TCTGTGAAGACAAGCAAGAATTCAAGCTTGGAGGTGCAGCGTGACCCGGTCGTGCCCCTCTCTAGAGATA
ATGAGCATTGCATGTCTAAGTTATAAAAAATTACCACATATTTTTTTTGTCACACTTGTTTGAAGTGCAG
TTTATCTATCTTTATACATATATTTAAACTTTACTCTACGAATAATATAATCTATAGTACTACAATAATA
TCAGTGTTTTAGAGAATCATATAAATGAACAGTTAGACATGGTCTAAAGGACAATTGAGTATTTTGACAA
CAGGACTCTACAGTTTTATCTTTTTAGTGTGCATGTGTTCTCCTTTTTTTTTGCAAATAGCTTCACCTAT
ATAATACTTCATCCATTTTATTAGTACATCCATTTAGGGTTTAGGGTTAATGGTTTTTATAGACTAATTT
TTTTAGTACATCTATTTTATTCTATTTTAGCCTCTAAATTAAGAAAACTAAAACTCTATTTTAGTTTTTT
TATTTAATAATTTAGATATAAAATAGAATAAAATAAAGTGACTAAAAATTAAACAAATACCCTTTAAGAA
ATTAAAAAAACTAAGGAAACATTTTTCTTGTTTCGAGTAGATAATGCCAGCCTGTTAAACGCCGTCGACG
AGTCTAACGGACACCAACCAGCGAACCAGCAGCGTCGCGTCGGGCCAAGCGAAGCAGACGGCACGGCATC
TCTGTCGCTGCCTCTGGACCCCTCTCGAGAGTTCCGCTCCACCGTTGGACTTGCTCCGCTGTCGGCATCC
AGAAATTGCGTGGCGGAGCGGCAGACGTGAGCCGGCACGGCAGGCGGCCTCCTCCTCCTCTCACGGCACG
GCAGCTACGGGGGATTCCTTTCCCACCGCTCCTTCGCTTTCCCTTCCTCGCCCGCCGTAATAAATAGACA
CCCCCTCCACACCCTCTTTCCCCAACCTCGTGTTGTTCGGAGCGCACACACACACAACCAGATCTCCCCC
AAATCCACCCGTCGGCACCTCCGCTTCAAGGTACGCCGCTCGTCCTCCCCCCCCCCCCCTCTCTACCTTC
TCTAGATCGGCGTTCCGGTCCATGGTTAGGGCCCGGTAGTTCTACTTCTGTTCATGTTTGTGTTAGATCC
GTGTTTGTGTTAGATCCGTGCTGCTAGCGTTCGTACACGGATGCGACCTGTACGTCAGACACGTTCTGAT
TGCTAACTTGCCAGTGTTTCTCTTTGGGGAATCCTGGGATGGCTCTAGCCGTTCCGCAGACGGGATCGAT
TTCATGATTTTTTTTGTTTCGTTGCATAGGGTTTGGTTTGCCCTTTTCCTTTATTTCAATATATGCCGTG
CACTTGTTTGTCGGGTCATCTTTTCATGCTTTTTTTTGTCTTGGTTGTGATGATGTGGTCTGGTTGGGCG
GTCGTTCTAGATCGGAGTAGAATTCTGTTTCAAACTACCTGGTGGATTTATTAATTTTGGATCTGTATGT
GTGTGCCATACATATTCATAGTTACGAATTGAAGATGATGGATGGAAATATCGATCTAGGATAGGTATAC
ATGTTGATGCGGGTTTTACTGATGCATATACAGAGATGCTTTTTGTTCGCTTGGTTGTGATGATGTGGTG
TGGTTGGGCGGTCGTTCATTCGTTCTAGATCGGAGTAGAATACTGTTTCAAACTACCTGGTGTATTTATT
AATTTTGGAACTGTATGTGTGTGTCATACATCTTCATAGTTACGAGTTTAAGATGGATGGAAATATCGAT
CTAGGATAGGTATACATGTTGATGTGGGTTTTACTGATGCATATACATGATGGCATATGCAGCATCTATT
CATATGCTCTAACCTTGAGTACCTATCTATTATAATAAACAAGTATGTTTTATAATTATTTTGATCTTGA
TATACTTGGATGATGGCATATGCAGCAGCTATATGTGGATTTTTTTAGCCCTGCCTTCATACGCTATTTA
TTTGCTTGGTACTGTTTCTTTTGTCGATGCTCACCCTGTTGTTTGGTGTTACTTCTGCAGGAATGAAGAG
GAACTACATCCTCGGACTCGATATCGGAATCACCTCTGTGGGATACGGAATCATCGATTACGAGACTAGG
GATGTGATCGATGCTGGTGTGAGACTCTTCAAAGAGGCTAACGTTGAGAACAACGAGGGAAGAAGGTCTA
AGAGGGGAGCTAGAAGGCTCAAGAGAAGAAGAAGGCACAGAATCCAGAGGGTGAAGAAGCTCCTCTTCGA
TTACAACCTCCTCACCGATCACTCTGAGCTTTCTGGAATCAACCCTTACGAGGCAAGAGTGAAGGGACTC
TCTCAGAAGTTGTCTGAGGAAGAGTTCTCTGCTGCTTTGCTCCACCTTGCTAAGAGAAGGGGTGTGCATA
ACGTGAACGAGGTGGAAGAGGATACCGGAAACGAGCTTTCTACCAAAGAGCAGATCTCTAGGAACTCTAA
GGCTCTCGAAGAGAAGTACGTGGCAGAGCTTCAGCTTGAGAGACTCAAGAAAGATGGTGAGGTGAGGGGA
TCTATCAACAGGTTCAAGACCTCTGATTACGTGAAAGAAGCTAAGCAGCTCCTCAAGGTGCAGAAGGCTT
ACCATCAGCTCGATCAGTCTTTCATCGATACCTACATCGATCTTCTCGAGACTAGAAGGACCTACTACGA
GGGACCTGGTGAAGGATCTCCATTCGGATGGAAGGATATCAAAGAATGGTACGAGATGCTCATGGGACAC
TGCACTTACTTCCCTGAAGAACTCAGATCTGTGAAGTACGCTTACAACGCTGATCTCTACAACGCTCTTA
ACGATCTCAACAACCTCGTGATCACCAGGGATGAGAACGAGAAGCTTGAGTACTACGAGAAGTTCCAGAT
CATCGAGAACGTGTTCAAGCAAAAGAAGAAGCCTACCCTCAAGCAGATCGCTAAAGAGATCCTTGTTAAC
GAGGAAGATATCAAGGGATACAGGGTGACCTCTACCGGAAAGCCTGAGTTCACTAACCTCAAGGTTTACC
ACGATATTAAGGATATTACCGCTAGAAAAGAGATTATTGAGAACGCTGAGCTTCTCGATCAAATCGCTAA
GATCCTTACCATCTACCAGTCATCTGAGGATATCCAAGAGGAATTGACCAACCTCAACTCAGAGCTTACC
CAAGAAGAGATCGAGCAGATCAGTAACTTGAAGGGTTACACCGGAACCCACAACCTCTCACTCAAGGCTA
TCAACCTCATCCTCGATGAGCTTTGGCACACCAACGATAACCAGATCGCAATCTTCAACAGACTCAAGCT
CGTGCCTAAGAAAGTGGATCTCTCTCAGCAGAAAGAGATTCCTACCACCCTCGTGGATGATTTCATCCTC
TCACCTGTTGTGAAGAGATCTTTCATCCAGTCTATCAAGGTGATCAACGCTATTATCAAGAAATACGGAC
TCCCTAACGATATCATCATCGAGTTGGCTAGGGAAAAGAACTCAAAGGATGCTCAAAAGATGATCAACGA
GATGCAGAAGAGAAACAGGCAGACCAACGAGAGGATCGAAGAGATCATCAGGACCACCGGAAAAGAGAAC
GCTAAGTACCTCATTGAGAAGATCAAGCTCCACGATATGCAAGAGGGAAAGTGCCTCTACTCTCTCGAGG
CTATCCCTCTTGAGGATCTCCTTAACAACCCTTTCAACTACGAAGTGGATCACATCATCCCTAGATCTGT
GTCTTTCGATAACTCTTTCAACAACAAGGTGCTCGTGAAGCAAGAGGAAAACTCTAAGAAGGGTAACAGG
ACCCCTTTCCAGTACCTCTCTTCATCTGATTCTAAGATCTCATACGAGACTTTCAAGAAGCACATCCTCA
ACCTCGCTAAGGGAAAGGGTAGGATCTCTAAGACAAAGAAAGAGTACCTTCTCGAGGAAAGGGATATCAA
CAGATTCTCTGTTCAGAAGGATTTCATCAACAGAAACCTTGTGGATACCAGGTACGCTACCAGGGGTCTT
ATGAACCTTCTCAGGTCTTACTTCAGGGTGAACAACCTTGATGTGAAGGTGAAGTCAATCAACGGTGGAT
TCACCTCATTCCTTAGAAGAAAATGGAAGTTTAAGAAAGAGAGGAACAAGGGTTATAAGCACCACGCTGA
GGATGCTCTCATTATCGCTAACGCAGATTTCATTTTCAAAGAGTGGAAGAAGTTGGATAAGGCTAAAAAG
GTGATGGAAAACCAGATGTTCGAGGAAAAGCAGGCTGAGTCTATGCCTGAGATCGAGACTGAGCAAGAGT
ACAAAGAAATCTTCATCACCCCTCACCAGATCAAGCACATCAAAGATTTCAAGGATTACAAGTACTCTCA
CAGAGTGGATAAGAAGCCAAACAGAGAGCTTATCAACGATACCCTCTACTCAACCAGAAAGGATGATAAG
GGAAACACCCTCATCGTGAACAATCTCAACGGACTCTACGATAAGGATAACGATAAGCTCAAGAAGCTCA
TTAACAAGTCTCCAGAGAAGTTGCTCATGTACCACCACGATCCTCAGACCTACCAAAAGCTCAAGCTCAT
CATGGAACAGTACGGTGATGAGAAGAACCCTCTCTACAAGTATTACGAGGAAACCGGTAACTACCTCACC
AAGTACTCAAAAAAGGATAATGGACCTGTGATCAAGAAGATTAAGTACTACGGAAACAAGCTCAACGCAC
ACCTCGATATCACCGATGATTACCCTAACAGTAGAAACAAGGTGGTGAAGCTTTCACTCAAGCCTTACAG
GTTCGATGTGTACCTCGATAACGGTGTGTACAAGTTCGTGACCGTGAAGAACCTCGATGTTATCAAAAAA
GAAAACTACTATGAGGTTAACTCTAAGTGCTACGAGGAAGCTAAGAAGTTGAAGAAGATCTCTAACCAGG
CAGAGTTCATTGCTTCATTCTACAACAACGATCTTATCAAGATTAACGGTGAGCTTTACAGGGTTATCGG
AGTGAACAACGATTTGCTCAACAGGATCGAGGTGAACATGATTGATATCACCTACAGGGAATACCTCGAG
AATATGAACGATAAGAGGCCTCCTAGAATCATCAAGACTATCGCTTCTAAGACCCAGAGTATCAAGAAGT
ACTCTACCGATATCCTCGGAAACCTCTACGAGGTTAAGTCAAAGAAGCACCCTCAGATCATTAAGAAGGG
ATCAAGGGCTGATCCTAAGAAGAAGAGGAAGGTTTGAGCTTGTCAAGCAGATCGTTCAAACATTTGGCAA
TAAAGTTTCTTAAGATTGAATCCTGTTGCCGGTCTTGCGATGATTATCATATAATTTCTGTTGAATTACG
TTAAGCATGTAATAATTAACATGTAATGCATGACGTTATTTATGAGATGGGTTTTTATGATTAGAGTCCC
GCAATTATACATTTAATACGCGATAGAAAACAAAATATAGCGCGCAAACTAGGATAAATTATCGCGCGCG
GTGTCATCTATGTTACTAGATCGACGCTACTATTGTCTTCTGCACGAAGTGGTTTAAACTATCAGTGTTT
GACAGGATATATTGGCGGGTAAACCTAAGAGAAAAGAGCGTTTATTAGAATAATCGGATATTTAAAAGGG
CGTGAAAAGGTTTATCCGTTCGTCCATTTGTATGTGCATGCCAACCACAGGGTTCCCCAGATCAGGCGCT
GGCTGCTGAACCCCCAGCCGGAACTGACCCCACAAGGCCCTAGCGTTTGCAATGCACCAGGTCATCATTG
ACCCAGGCGTGTTCCACCAGGCCGCTGCCTCGCAACTCTTCGCAGGCTTCGCCGACCTGCTCGCGCCACT
TCTTCACGCGGGTGGAATCCGATCCGCACATGAGGCGGAAGGTTTCCAGCTTGAGCGGGTACGGCTCCCG
GTGCGAGCTGAAATAGTCGAACATCCGTCGGGCCGTCGGCGACAGCTTGCGGTACTTCTCCCATATGAAT
TTCGTGTAGTGGTCGCCAGCAAACAGCACGACGATTTCCTCGTCGATCAGGACCTGGCAACGGGACGTTT
TCTTGCCACGGTCCAGGACGCGGAAGCGGTGCAGCAGCGACACCGATTCCAGGTGCCCAACGCGGTCGGA
CGTGAAGCCCATCGCCGTCGCCTGTAGGCGCGACAGGCATTCCTCGGCCTTCGTGTAATACCGGCCATTG
ATCGACCAGCCCAGGTCCTGGCAAAGCTCGTAGAACGTGAAGGTGATCGGCTCGCCGATAGGGGTGCGCT
TCGCGTACTCCAACACCTGCTGCCACACCAGTTCGTCATCGTCGGCCCGCAGCTCGACGCCGGTGTAGGT
GATCTTCACGTCCTTGTTGACGTGGAAAATGACCTTGTTTTGCAGCGCCTCGCGCGGGATTTTCTTGTTG
CGCGTGGTGAACAGGGCAGAGCGGGCCGTGTCGTTTGGCATCGCTCGCATCGTGTCCGGCCACGGCGCAA
TATCGAACAAGGAAAGCTGCATTTCCTTGATCTGCTGCTTCGTGTGTTTCAGCAACGCGGCCTGCTTGGC
CTCGCTGACCTGTTTTGCCAGGTCCTCGCCGGCGGTTTTTCGCTTCTTGGTCGTCATAGTTCCTCGCGTG
TCGATGGTCATCGACTTCGCCAAACCTGCCGCCTCCTGTTCAAGACGACGCGAACGCTCCACGGCGGCCG
ATGGCGCGGGCAGGGCAGGGGGAGCCAGTTGCACGCTGTCGCGCTCGATCTTGGCCGTAGCTTGCTGGAC
CATCGAGCCGACGGACTGGAAGGTTTCGCGGGGCGCACGCATGACGGTGCGGCTTGCGATGGTTTCGGCA
TCCTCGGCGGAAAACCCCGCGTCGATCAGTTCTTGCCTGTATGCCTTCCGGTCAAACGTCCGATTCATTC
ACCCTCCTTGCGGGATTGCCCCGACTCACGCCGGGGCAATGTGCCCTTATTCCTGATTTGACCCGCCTGG
TGCCTTGGTGTCCAGATAATCCACCTTATCGGCAATGAAGTCGGTCCCGTAGACCGTCTGGCCGTCCTTC
TCGTACTTGGTATTCCGAATCTTGCCCTGCACGAATACCAGCGACCCCTTGCCCAAATACTTGCCGTGGG
CCTCGGCCTGAGAGCCAAAACACTTGATGCGGAAGAAGTCGGTGCGCTCCTGCTTGTCGCCGGCATCGTT
GCGCCACATCTAGGATCTGCCAGGAACCGTAAAAAGGCCGCGTTGCTGGCGTTTTTCCATAGGCTCCGCC
CCCCTGACGAGCATCACAAAAATCGACGCTCAAGTCAGAGGTGGCGAAACCCGACAGGACTATAAAGATA
CCAGGCGTTTCCCCCTGGAAGCTCCCTCGTGCGCTCTCCTGTTCCGACCCTGCCGCTTACCGGATACCTG
TCCGCCTTTCTCCCTTCGGGAAGCGTGGCGCTTTCTCATAGCTCACGCTGTAGGTATCTCAGTTCGGTGT
AGGTCGTTCGCTCCAAGCTGGGCTGTGTGCACGAACCCCCCGTTCAGCCCGACCGCTGCGCCTTATCCGG
TAACTATCGTCTTGAGTCCAACCCGGTAAGACACGACTTATCGCCACTGGCAGCAGCCACTGGTAACAGG
ATTAGCAGAGCGAGGTATGTAGGCGGTGCTACAGAGTTCTTGAAGTGGTGGCCTAACTACGGCTACACTA
GAAGAACAGTATTTGGTATCTGCGCTCTGCTGAAGCCAGTTACCTTCGGAAAAAGAGTTGGTAGCTCTTG
ATCCGGCAAACAAACCACCGCTGGTAGCGGTGGTTTTTTTGTTTGCAAGCAGCAGATTACGCGCAGAAAA
AAAGGATCTCAAGAAGATCCTTTGATCTTTTCTACGGGGTCTGACGCTCAGTGGAACGAAAACTCACGTT
AAGGGATTTTGGTCATGAGATTATCAAAAAGGATCTTCACCTAGATCCTTTTAAATTAAAAATGAAGTTT
TAAATCAATCTAAAGTATATATGAGTAAACTTGGTCTGACAGTTACCAATGCTTAATCAGTGAGGCACCT
ATCTCAGCGATCTGTCTATTTCGTTCATCCATAGTTGCCTGACTCCCCGTCGTGTAGATAACTACGATAC
GGGAGGGCTTACCATCTGGCCCCAGTGCTGCAATGATACCGCGAGAACCACGCTCACCGGCTCCAGATTT
ATCAGCAATAAACCAGCCAGCCGGAAGGGCCGAGCGCAGAAGTGGTCCTGCAACTTTATCCGCCTCCATC
CAGTCTATTAATTGTTGCCGGGAAGCTAGAGTAAGTAGTTCGCCAGTTAATAGTTTGCGCAACGTTGTTG
CCATTGCTACAGGCATCGTGGTGTCACGCTCGTCGTTTGGTATGGCTTCATTCAGCTCCGGTTCCCAACG
ATCAAGGCGAGTTACATGATCCCCCATGTTGTGCAAAAAAGCGGTTAGCTCCTTCGGTCCTCCGATCGTT
GTCAGAAGTAAGTTGGCCGCAGTGTTATCACTCATGGTTATGGCAGCACTGCATAATTCTCTTACTGTCA
TGCCATCCGTAAGATGCTTTTCTGTGACTGGTGAGTACTCAACCAAGTCATTCTGAGAATAGTGTATGCG
GCGACCGAGTTGCTCTTGCCCGGCGTCAATACGGGATAATACCGCGCCACATAGCAGAACTTTAAAAGTG
CTCATCATTGGAAAACGTTCTTCGGGGCGAAAACTCTCAAGGATCTTACCGCTGTTGAGATCCAGTTCGA
TGTAACCCACTCGTGCACCCAACTGATCTTCAGCATCTTTTACTTTCACCAGCGTTTCTGGGTGAGCAAA
AACAGGAAGGCAAAATGCCGCAAAAAAGGGAATAAGGGCGACACGGAAATGTTGAATACTCATACTCTTC
CTTTTTCAATATTATTGAAGCATTTATCAAGGTTATTGTCTCATGAGCGGATACATATTTGAATGTATTT
AGAAAAATAAACAAATAGGGGTTCCGCGCACGAATTGGCCAGCGCTGCCATTTTTGGGGTGAGGCCGTTC
GCGGCCGAGGGGCGCAGCCCCTGGGGGGATGGGAGGCCCGCGTTAGCGGGCCGGGAGGGTTCGAGAAGGG
GGGGCACCCCCCTTCGGCGTGCGCGGTCACGCGCACAGGGCGCAGCCCTGGTTAAAAACAAGGTTTATAA
ATATTGGTTTAAAAGCAGGTTAAAAGACAGGTTAGCGGTGGCCGAAAAACGGGCGGAAACCCTTGCAAAT
GCTGGATTTTCTGCCTGTGGACAGCCCCTCAAATGTCAATAGGTGCGCCCCTCATCTGTCAGCACTCTGC
CCCTCAAGTGTCAAGGATCGCGCCCCTCATCTGTCAGTAGTCGCGCCCCTCAAGTGTCAATACCGCAGGG
CACTTATCCCCAGGCTTGTCCACATCATCTGTGGGAAACTCGCGTAAAATCAGGCGTTTTCGCCGATTTG
CGAGGCTGGCCAGCTCCACGTCGCCGGCCGAAATCGAGCCTGCCCCTCATCTGTCAACGCCGCGCCGGGT
GAGTCGGCCCCTCAAGTGTCAACGTCCGCCCCTCATCTGTCAGTGAGGGCCAAGTTTTCCGCGAGGTATC
CACAACGCCGGCGGCCGCGGTGTCTCGCACACGGCTTCGACGGCGTTTCTGGCGCGTTTGCAGGGCCATA
GACGGCCGCCAGCCCAGCGGCGAGGGCAACCAGCCCGGTGAGCGTCGCAAAGGAGATCCTGATCTGACTG
ATGGGCTGCCTGTATCGAGTGGTGATTTTGTGCCGAGCTGCCGGTCGGGGAGCTGTTGGCTGGCTGGTGG
CAGGATATATTGTGGTGTAAACAAATTGACGCTTAGACAACTTAATAACACATTGCGGACGTTTTTAATG
TACTGGGGTGGATGCAGTGGGCCCCAC
